Addgene plasmid #204791: ZIKV NS2B-NS3 protease (H115A- catalytically inactive); aliases: Zika Virus NS2B-NS3 fusion protein expressed with N-terminal Tw
Purpose: Bacterial expression of a fusion of Zika NS2B-NS3 proteins
Depositing lab: ASAP Discovery & Frank von Delft. Depositing organization: University of Oxford.
Backbone
  Vector backbone: pNIC-NHStIIT
  Vector type: Bacterial Expression
Growth in bacteria
  Bacterial resistance: Kanamycin, 50 μg/mL
  Growth temperature: 37°C
  Growth strain: DH5alpha
  Copy number: Unknown
Gene/Insert
  Gene/Insert name: Zika NS2B-NS3 fusion
  Species: Zika
  Tag / fusion protein: 6 His (N terminal on insert)
  Cloning method: Ligation Independent Cloning
How to cite: ZIKV NS2B-NS3 protease (H115A- catalytically inactive); aliases: Zika Virus NS2B-NS3 fusion protein expressed with N-terminal Tw was a gift from ASAP Discovery & Frank von Delft (Addgene plasmid # 204791 ; http://n2t.net/addgene:204791 ; RRID:Addgene_204791)
