[The description below was written by a language model from this plasmid's Addgene catalogue record and pLannotate feature annotations shown in this document.]
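Description:
ZIKV NS2B-NS3 protease (H115A, catalytically inactive) is a 6,153-nt bacterial expression plasmid built on the pNIC-NHStIIT backbone, a pET-style vector into which the insert was placed by ligation-independent cloning. It is selected with kanamycin through an aph(3')-Ia (KanR) gene and replicates from a ColE1/pMB1-family origin accompanied by the pBR322 bom region and the rop gene, which normally moderates copy number; the catalogue lists copy number as unknown. An f1 origin is also present, along with non-functional tetracycline-resistance fragments that are remnants of the parental backbone.

Expression is driven by a T7 promoter followed by a lac operator and the T7 gene 10 ribosome binding site, with a T7 terminator downstream. A plasmid-borne lacI gene supplies repressor, so transcription should be IPTG-inducible in a host that provides T7 RNA polymerase. The insert is a fusion of the Zika virus NS2B cofactor region with the NS3 protease domain. The feature table detects it as a roughly 700-nt fragment of the Zika polyprotein; the NS5 text attached to that hit is simply the generic polyprotein annotation, not a description of this insert. The H115A substitution named in the title renders the protease catalytically inactive. The catalogue records an N-terminal 6xHis tag, and the truncated alias hints at a further N-terminal tag, but neither is annotated in the unassigned stretch between the RBS and the viral sequence. The short His and SET1 fragments annotated downstream of the insert appear to be vector remnants, and the record does not show whether they are translated. The stated purpose is bacterial production of the fusion protein.
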