Features (pLannotate 1.2.2; 19 found; start..end, strand, type, name):
    253..271     +  promoter       T7 promoter: promoter for bacteriophage T7 RNA polymerase
    272..296     +  protein_bind   lac operator: The lac repressor binds to the lac operator to inhibit transcription in E. coli. This inhibition can be relieved by adding lactose or isopropyl-β-D-thiogalactopyranoside (IPTG). lac repressor encoded by lacI
    311..333     +  RBS            RBS: efficient ribosome binding site from bacteriophage T7 gene 10 (Olins and Rangwala, 1989)
    509..1225    +  CDS            POLG_ZIKVF (fragment): Experimental evidence at protein level: Swiss-Prot protein existence level 1. [RNA-directed RNA polymerase NS5]: Replicates the viral (+) and (-) RNA genome, and performs the capping of genomes in the cytoplasm (PubMed:30951555). Methylates viral RNA cap at guanine N-7 and ribose 2'-O positions. Once sufficient NS5 is expressed, binds to the cap-proximal structure and inhibits further translation of the viral genome (By similarity). Besides its role in RNA genome replication, also prevents the establishment of a cellular antiviral state by blocking the interferon-alpha/beta (IFN-alpha/beta) si
   1270..1287    +  CDS            9xHis (fragment): 9xHis affinity tag
   1297..1346    +  CDS            SET1 (fragment): solubility-enhancement tag derived from T7 phage gene 10B
   1354..1401    +  terminator     T7 terminator: transcription terminator for bacteriophage T7 RNA polymerase
   1438..1866    +  rep_origin     f1 ori (sequence partly withheld): f1 bacteriophage origin of replication; arrow indicates direction of (+) strand synthesis
   1919..1976    +  promoter       AmpR promoter (fragment): bla
   1985..2800    -  CDS            KanR: aminoglycoside phosphotransferase; aph(3')-Ia; confers resistance to kanamycin in bacteria or G418 (Geneticin®) in eukaryotes
   2922..3510    +  rep_origin     ori: high-copy-number ColE1/pMB1/pBR322/pUC origin of replication
   3696..3835    -  misc_feature   bom: basis of mobility region from pBR322
   3937..4128    -  CDS            rop: Rop protein, which maintains plasmids at low copy number; rop
   4145..4525    +  CDS            YPB1_ECOLX: Protein predicted: Swiss-Prot protein existence level 4. From Escherichia coli.
   4597..4888    -  CDS            TcR (fragment): tetracycline efflux protein; tet; confers resistance to tetracycline
   4903..4924    -  protein_bind   CAP binding site: CAP binding activates transcription in the presence of cAMP. E. coli catabolite activator protein
   4937..6019    -  CDS            lacI: lac repressor; lacI; The lac repressor binds to the lac operator to inhibit transcription in E. coli. This inhibition can be relieved by adding lactose or isopropyl-β-D-thiogalactopyranoside (IPTG).
   6020..6097    -  promoter       lacI promoter: lacI
   6105..231     -  CDS            TcR (fragment) (across the origin): tetracycline efflux protein; tet; confers resistance to tetracycline
>Addgene plasmid #204791 | ZIKV NS2B-NS3 protease (H115A- catalytically inactive); aliases: Zika Virus NS2B-NS3 fusion protein expressed with N-terminal Tw | addgene full sequence | sequence record 419269 | Addgene NGS Result
AGGTTGAGGCCGTTGAGCACCGCCGCCGCAAGGAATGGTGCATGCAAGGAGATGGCGCCCAACAGTCCCC
CGGCCACGGGGCCTGCCACCATACCCACGCCGAAACAAGCGCTCATGAGCCCGAAGTGGCGAGCCCGATC
TTCCCCATCGGTGATGTCGGCGATATAGGCGCCAGCAACCGCACCTGTGGCGCCGGTGATGCCGGCCACG
ATGCGTCCGGCGTAGAGGATCGAGATCTCGATCCCGCGAAATTAATACGACTCACTATAGGGGAATTGTG
AGCGGATAACAATTCCCCTCTAGAAATAATTTTGTTTAACTTTAAGAAGGAGATATACATATGCACCATC
ATCATCATCATTCTTCTGGTGCGAGCTGGAGTCACCCACAATTCGAGAAAGGTGGTGGCTCTGGTGGCGG
TTCAGGCGGCTCCGCCTGGTCCCATCCACAGTTTGAAAAGGGTTCTGGTGTAGATCTGGGTACCGAGAAC
CTGTACTTCCAATCCATGAGCGGTAAGTCTGTCGATATGTACATTGAACGTGCCGGTGACATCACCTGGG
AGAAGGATGCAGAAGTGACGGGTAACTCGCCAAGACTTGATGTTGCACTCGACGAGTCGGGCGATTTTAG
CTTAGTTGAAGATGACGGTCCGCCTATGCGAGAGGGCGGCGGCGGTAGCGGCGGTGGTGGTGGTAGCGGA
GCATTATGGGATGTGCCGGCACCCAAGGAAGTAAAGAAAGGGGAGACGACAGACGGTGTATACAGAGTTA
TGACGAGAAGACTGTTGGGTAGCACACAAGTTGGTGTTGGCGTAATGCAGGAAGGAGTCTTCCACACCAT
GTGGGCGGTCACCAAGGGCAGTGCGCTTCGCAGCGGTGAGGGACGTCTGGATCCGTACTGGGGAGACGTG
AAGCAAGACCTGGTCAGTTATTGTGGTCCGTGGAAGCTTGACGCAGCCTGGGACGGCCATAGCGAGGTGC
AACTCCTCGCCGTACCGCCGGGAGAGCGCGCCCGTAATATTCAAACTCTGCCCGGTATCTTTAAAACCAA
GGACGGAGATATAGGCGCAGTGGCTCTTGATTATCCCGCAGGGACTAGCGGTAGTCCTATTCTGGATAAG
TGCGGCCGAGTGATTGGCTTATACGGAAATGGAGTGGTTATCAAGAATGGAAGCTATGTCTCAGCCATAA
CCCAAGGTCGTCGCGAAGAGGAGACACCCGTAGAATAATGACTCGAGCACCCGTCGACAAGCTTGCGGCC
GCACTCGAGCACCACCACCACCACCACTGAGATCCGGCTGCTAACAAAGCCCGAAAGGAAGCTGAGTTGG
CTGCTGCCACCGCTGAGCAATAACTAGCATAACCCCTTGGGGCCTCTAAACGGGTCTTGAGGGGTTTTTT
GCTGAAAGGAGGAACTATATCCGGATTGGCGAATGGG
[124 nt withheld, positions 1438-1561]
C
[91 nt withheld, positions 1563-1653]
A
[49 nt withheld, positions 1655-1703]
CCTTTGACGTTGGAGTCCACGTTCTTT
[37 nt withheld, positions 1731-1767]
ACCCTATCTCGGTCTATTCTTTTGATTTATAAGGGATTTTGCCGATTTCGGCCTATTGGTTAAAAAATGA
GCTGATTTAACAAAAATTTAACGCGAATTTTAACAAAATATTAACGCTTACAATTTAGGTGGCACTTTTC
GGGGAAATGTGCGCGGAACCCCTATTTGTTTATTTTTCTAAATACATTCAAATATGTATCCGCTCATGAA
TTAATTCTTAGAAAAACTCATCGAGCATCAAATGAAACTGCAATTTATTCATATCAGGATTATCAATACC
ATATTTTTGAAAAAGCCGTTTCTGTAATGAAGGAGAAAACTCACCGAGGCAGTTCCATAGGATGGCAAGA
TCCTGGTATCGGTCTGCTATTCCGACTCGTCCAACATCAATACAACCTATTAATTTCCCCTCGTCAAAAA
TAAGGTTATCAAGTGAGAAATCACCATGAGTGACGACTGAATCCGGTGAGAATGGCAAAAGTTTATGCAT
TTCTTTCCAGACTTGTTCAACAGGCCAGCCATTACGCTCGTCATCAAAATCACTCGCATCAACCAAACCG
TTATTCATTCGTGATTGCGCCTGAGCGAGACGAAATACGCGATCGCTGTTAAAAGGACAATTACAAACAG
GAATCGAATGCAACCGGCGCAGGAACACTGCCAGCGCATCAACAATATTTTCACCTGAATCAGGATATTC
TTCTAATACCTGGAATGCTGTTTTCCCGGGGATCGCAGTGGTGAGTAACCATGCATCATCAGGAGTACGG
ATAAAATGCTTGATGGTCGGAAGAGGCATAAATTCCGTCAGCCAGTTTAGTCTGACCATCTCATCTGTAA
CATCATTGGCAACGCTACCTTTGCCATGTTTCAGAAACAACTCTGGCGCATCGGGCTTCCCATACAATCG
ATAGATTGTCGCACCTGATTGCCCGACATTATCGCGAGCCCATTTATACCCATATAAATCAGCATCCATG
TTGGAATTTAATCGCGGCCTAGAGCAAGACGTTTCCCGTTGAATATGGCTCATAACACCCCTTGTATTAC
TGTTTATGTAAGCAGACAGTTTTATTGTTCATGACCAAAATCCCTTAACGTGAGTTTTCGTTCCACTGAG
CGTCAGACCCCGTAGAAAAGATCAAAGGATCTTCTTGAGATCCTTTTTTTCTGCGCGTAATCTGCTGCTT
GCAAACAAAAAAACCACCGCTACCAGCGGTGGTTTGTTTGCCGGATCAAGAGCTACCAACTCTTTTTCCG
AAGGTAACTGGCTTCAGCAGAGCGCAGATACCAAATACTGTCCTTCTAGTGTAGCCGTAGTTAGGCCACC
ACTTCAAGAACTCTGTAGCACCGCCTACATACCTCGCTCTGCTAATCCTGTTACCAGTGGCTGCTGCCAG
TGGCGATAAGTCGTGTCTTACCGGGTTGGACTCAAGACGATAGTTACCGGATAAGGCGCAGCGGTCGGGC
TGAACGGGGGGTTCGTGCACACAGCCCAGCTTGGAGCGAACGACCTACACCGAACTGAGATACCTACAGC
GTGAGCTATGAGAAAGCGCCACGCTTCCCGAAGGGAGAAAGGCGGACAGGTATCCGGTAAGCGGCAGGGT
CGGAACAGGAGAGCGCACGAGGGAGCTTCCAGGGGGAAACGCCTGGTATCTTTATAGTCCTGTCGGGTTT
CGCCACCTCTGACTTGAGCGTCGATTTTTGTGATGCTCGTCAGGGGGGCGGAGCCTATGGAAAAACGCCA
GCAACGCGGCCTTTTTACGGTTCCTGGCCTTTTGCTGGCCTTTTGCTCACATGTTCTTTCCTGCGTTATC
CCCTGATTCTGTGGATAACCGTATTACCGCCTTTGAGTGAGCTGATACCGCTCGCCGCAGCCGAACGACC
GAGCGCAGCGAGTCAGTGAGCGAGGAAGCGGAAGAGCGCCTGATGCGGTATTTTCTCCTTACGCATCTGT
GCGGTATTTCACACCGCAATGGTGCACTCTCAGTACAATCTGCTCTGATGCCGCATAGTTAAGCCAGTAT
ACACTCCGCTATCGCTACGTGACTGGGTCATGGCTGCGCCCCGACACCCGCCAACACCCGCTGACGCGCC
CTGACGGGCTTGTCTGCTCCCGGCATCCGCTTACAGACAAGCTGTGACCGTCTCCGGGAGCTGCATGTGT
CAGAGGTTTTCACCGTCATCACCGAAACGCGCGAGGCAGCTGCGGTAAAGCTCATCAGCGTGGTCGTGAA
GCGATTCACAGATGTCTGCCTGTTCATCCGCGTCCAGCTCGTTGAGTTTCTCCAGAAGCGTTAATGTCTG
GCTTCTGATAAAGCGGGCCATGTTAAGGGCGGTTTTTTCCTGTTTGGTCACTGATGCCTCCGTGTAAGGG
GGATTTCTGTTCATGGGGGTAATGATACCGATGAAACGAGAGAGGATGCTCACGATACGGGTTACTGATG
ATGAACATGCCCGGTTACTGGAACGTTGTGAGGGTAAACAACTGGCGGTATGGATGCGGCGGGACCAGAG
AAAAATCACTCAGGGTCAATGCCAGCGCTTCGTTAATACAGATGTAGGTGTTCCACAGGGTAGCCAGCAG
CATCCTGCGATGCAGATCCGGAACATAATGGTGCAGGGCGCTGACTTCCGCGTTTCCAGACTTTACGAAA
CACGGAAACCGAAGACCATTCATGTTGTTGCTCAGGTCGCAGACGTTTTGCAGCAGCAGTCGCTTCACGT
TCGCTCGCGTATCGGTGATTCATTCTGCTAACCAGTAAGGCAACCCCGCCAGCCTAGCCGGGTCCTCAAC
GACAGGAGCACGATCATGCGCACCCGTGGGGCCGCCATGCCGGCGATAATGGCCTGCTTCTCGCCGAAAC
GTTTGGTGGCGGGACCAGTGACGAAGGCTTGAGCGAGGGCGTGCAAGATTCCGAATACCGCAAGCGACAG
GCCGATCATCGTCGCGCTCCAGCGAAAGTGGTCCTCGCCGAAAATGACCCAGAGCGCTGCCGGCACCTGT
CCTACGAGTTGCATGATAAAGAAGACAGTCATAAGTGCGGCGACGATAGTCATGCCCCGCGCCCACCGGA
AGGAGCTGACTGGGTTGAAGGCTCTCAAGGGCATCGGTCGAGATCCCGGTGCCTAATGAGTGAGCTAACT
TACATTAATTGCGTTGCGCTCACTGCCCGCTTTCCAGTCGGGAAACCTGTCGTGCCAGCTGCATTAATGA
ATCGGCCAACGCGCGGGGAGAGGCGGTTTGCGTATTGGGCGCCAGGGTGGTTTTTCTTTTCACCAGTGAG
ACGGGCAACAGCTGATTGCCCTTCACCGCCTGGCCCTGAGAGAGTTGCAGCAAGCGGTCCACGCTGGTTT
GCCCCAGCAGGCGAAAATCCTGTTTGATGGTGGTTAACGGCGGGATATAACATGAGCTGTCTTCGGTATC
GTCGTATCCCACTACCGAGATATCCGCACCAACGCGCAGCCCGGACTCGGTAATGGCGCGCATTGCGCCC
AGCGCCATCTGATCGTTGGCAACCAGCATCGCAGTGGGAACGATGCCCTCATTCAGCATTTGCATGGTTT
GTTGAAAACCGGACATGGCACTCCAGTCGCCTTCCCGTTCCGCTATCGGCTGAATTTGATTGCGAGTGAG
ATATTTATGCCAGCCAGCCAGACGCAGACGCGCCGAGACAGAACTTAATGGGCCCGCTAACAGCGCGATT
TGCTGGTGACCCAATGCGACCAGATGCTCCACGCCCAGTCGCGTACCGTCTTCATGGGAGAAAATAATAC
TGTTGATGGGTGTCTGGTCAGAGACATCAAGAAATAACGCCGGAACATTAGTGCAGGCAGCTTCCACAGC
AATGGCATCCTGGTCATCCAGCGGATAGTTAATGATCAGCCCACTGACGCGTTGCGCGAGAAGATTGTGC
ACCGCCGCTTTACAGGCTTCGACGCCGCTTCGTTCTACCATCGACACCACCACGCTGGCACCCAGTTGAT
CGGCGCGAGATTTAATCGCCGCGACAATTTGCGACGGCGCGTGCAGGGCCAGACTGGAGGTGGCAACGCC
AATCAGCAACGACTGTTTGCCCGCCAGTTGTTGTGCCACGCGGTTGGGAATGTAATTCAGCTCCGCCATC
GCCGCTTCCACTTTTTCCCGCGTTTTCGCAGAAACGTGGCTGGCCTGGTTCACCACGCGGGAAACGGTCT
GATAAGAGACACCGGCATACTCTGCGACATCGTATAACGTTACTGGTTTCACATTCACCACCCTGAATTG
ACTCTCTTCCGGGCGCTATCATGCCATACCGCGAAAGGTTTTGCGCCATTCGATGGTGTCCGGGATCTCG
ACGCTCTCCCTTATGCGACTCCTGCATTAGGAAGCAGCCCAGTAGT
