>Addgene plasmid #204791 | ZIKV NS2B-NS3 protease (H115A- catalytically inactive); aliases: Zika Virus NS2B-NS3 fusion protein expressed with N-terminal Tw | depositor partial sequence | sequence record 398064 | Insert
ATGCACCATCATCATCATCATTCTTCTGGTGCGAGCTGGAGTCACCCACAATTCGAGAAAGGTGGTGGCT
CTGGTGGCGGTTCAGGCGGCTCCGCCTGGTCCCATCCACAGTTTGAAAAGGGTTCTGGTGTAGATCTGGG
TACCGAGAACCTGTACTTCCAATCCATGAGCGGTAAGTCTGTCGATATGTACATTGAACGTGCCGGTGAC
ATCACCTGGGAGAAGGATGCAGAAGTGACGGGTAACTCGCCAAGACTTGATGTTGCACTCGACGAGTCGG
GCGATTTTAGCTTAGTTGAAGATGACGGTCCGCCTATGCGAGAGGGCGGCGGCGGTAGCGGCGGTGGTGG
TGGTAGCGGAGCATTATGGGATGTGCCGGCACCCAAGGAAGTAAAGAAAGGGGAGACGACAGACGGTGTA
TACAGAGTTATGACGAGAAGACTGTTGGGTAGCACACAAGTTGGTGTTGGCGTAATGCAGGAAGGAGTCT
TCCACACCATGTGGGCGGTCACCAAGGGCAGTGCGCTTCGCAGCGGTGAGGGACGTCTGGATCCGTACTG
GGGAGACGTGAAGCAAGACCTGGTCAGTTATTGTGGTCCGTGGAAGCTTGACGCAGCCTGGGACGGCCAT
AGCGAGGTGCAACTCCTCGCCGTACCGCCGGGAGAGCGCGCCCGTAATATTCAAACTCTGCCCGGTATCT
TTAAAACCAAGGACGGAGATATAGGCGCAGTGGCTCTTGATTATCCCGCAGGGACTAGCGGTAGTCCTAT
TCTGGATAAGTGCGGCCGAGTGATTGGCTTATACGGAAATGGAGTGGTTATCAAGAATGGAAGCTATGTC
TCAGCCATAACCCAAGGTCGTCGCGAAGAGGAGACACCCGTAGAATAATGA
